Addgene plasmid #39105: AMPH
Purpose: Bacterial expression for structure determination; may not be full ORF
Depositing lab: Nicola Burgess-Brown. Depositing organization: University of Oxford.
Backbone
  Vector backbone: pNIC28-Bsa4
  Backbone manufacturer: SGC
  Vector type: Bacterial Expression
Growth in bacteria
  Bacterial resistance: Kanamycin, 50 μg/mL
  Growth temperature: 37°C
  Growth strain: Mach1
  Copy number: Low Copy
Gene/Insert
  Gene/Insert name: AMPH (alt names: amphiphysin isoform 1; PDB:4A3A)
  Species: H. sapiens (human)
  Insert size (bp): 823
  GenBank ID: amphiphysin isoform 1 PDB:4A3A
  Entrez Gene: AMPH (a.k.a. AMPH1)
  Tag / fusion protein: His Tev (N terminal on insert)
  Cloning method: Ligation Independent Cloning
  Sequencing primers: 5′ T7; 3′ T7-term
Terms and licenses: Academic/Nonprofit Terms; Industry Terms: Not Available to Industry
How to cite: AMPH was a gift from Nicola Burgess-Brown (Addgene plasmid # 39105 ; http://n2t.net/addgene:39105 ; RRID:Addgene_39105)
