[The description below was written by a language model from this plasmid's Addgene catalogue record.]
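Description:
AMPH is a bacterial expression plasmid built on the pNIC28-Bsa4 backbone from the SGC, a vector designed for ligation-independent cloning of protein fragments intended for structural biology. It is maintained in E. coli as a low-copy plasmid under kanamycin selection. The record does not include a feature table, so the origin of replication and promoter are not explicitly listed. However, the use of T7 and T7-terminator sequencing primers indicates that the insert sits between T7 promoter and terminator regions, consistent with T7 RNA polymerase-driven expression in a suitable host strain.

The insert is an 823 bp fragment of human AMPH, encoding amphiphysin isoform 1, a protein involved in membrane remodelling during endocytosis. The record cautions that the insert may not be the full open reading frame, and its short length indicates that only a portion of the protein, rather than the whole coding sequence, is present. The exact residue boundaries are not stated. The fragment is fused at its N terminus to a histidine tag followed by a TEV protease cleavage site. This allows the recombinant protein to be captured by immobilised metal affinity chromatography and the tag then to be removed by TEV digestion to yield near-native protein.

The stated purpose is bacterial production of protein for structure determination, and the record links the construct to a deposited Protein Data Bank entry, indicating that it was used to generate material for a solved structure. It is suited to producing purified amphiphysin fragment for crystallography, biophysical characterisation or binding studies.
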