>Addgene plasmid #39105 | AMPH | depositor partial sequence | sequence record 49162 | AMPH sequence 823 bps
CATATGCACCATCATCATCATCATTCTTCTGGTGTAGATCTGGGTACCGAGAACCTGTACTTCCAATCCA
TGGCCGACATCAAGACGGGCATCTTCGCCAAGAACGTCCAGAAGCGACTCAACCGCGCGCAGGAAAAGGT
CCTCCAAAAGCTGGGGAAAGCTGATGAGACAAAAGACGAACAGTTCGAAGAATATGTCCAGAACTTCAAA
CGGCAAGAAGCAGAGGGTACCAGACTTCAGCGAGAACTCCGAGGATATTTAGCAGCAATCAAAGGCATGC
AGGAGGCCTCCATGAAGCTCACAGAGTCGCTGCATGAAGTCTATGAGCCTGACTGGTATGGGCGGGAAGA
TGTGAAAATGGTTGGTGAGAAATGTGATGTGCTGTGGGAAGACTTCCATCAAAAACTCGTGGATGGGTCC
TTGCTAACACTGGATACCTACCTGGGGCAATTTCCTGACATAAAGAATCGCATCGCCAAGCGCAGCAGGA
AGCTAGTGGACTATGACAGTGCCCGCCACCATCTGGAAGCTCTGCAGAGCTCCAAGAGGAAGGATGAGAG
TCGAATCTCTAAGGCAGAAGAAGAATTTCAGAAAGCACAGAAAGTGTTTGAAGAGTTTAACGTTGACTTA
CAAGAAGAGTTACCATCATTATGGTCAAGACGAGTTGGATTTTATGTTAATACTTTCAAAAACGTCTCCA
GCCTTGAAGCCAAGTTTCATAAGGAAATTGCGGTGCTTTGCCACAAACTGTATGAAGTGATGACAAAACT
GGGTGACCAGCACGCCGACAAGGCCTGACAGTAAAGGTGGATACGGATCCGAA
