>Addgene plasmid #39105 | AMPH | addgene partial sequence | sequence record 51896 | T7_term
AGCAGCCGGATCTCAGTGGTGGTGGTGGTGGTGCTCGAGTGCGGCCGCAAGCTTGTCGACGGAGCTCGAA
TTCGGATCCGTATCCACCTTTACTGTCAGGCCTTGTCGGCGTGCTGGTCACCCAGTTTTGTCATCACTTC
ATACAGTTTGTGGCAAAGCACCGCAATTTCCTTATGAAACTTGGCTTCAAGGCTGGAGACGTTTTTGAAA
GTATTAACATAAAATCCAACTCGTCTTGACCATAATGATGGTAACTCTTCTTGTAAGTCAACGTTAAACT
CTTCAAACACTTTCTGTGCTTTCTGAAATTCTTCTTCTGCCTTAGAGATTCGACTCTCATCCTTCCTCTT
GGAGCTCTGCAGAGCTTCCAGATGGTGGCGGGCACTGTCATAGTCCACTAGCTTCCTGCTGCGCTTGGCG
ATGCGATTCTTTATGTCAGGAAATTGCCCCAGGTAGGTATCCAGTGTTAGCAAGGACTCATCCACGAGTT
TTTGATGGAAGTCTTCCCACAGCACATCACATTTCTCACCAACCATTTTCACATCTTCCCGCCCATACCA
GTCAGGCTCATAGACTTCATGCAGCGACTCTGTGAGCTTCATGGAGGCCTCCTGCATGCCTTTGATTGCT
GCTAAATATCCTCGGAGTTCTCGCTGAAGTCTGGTACCCTCTGCTTCTTGCCGTTTGAAGTTCTGGACAT
ATTCTTCGAACTGTTCGTCTTTTGTCTCATCAGCTTTCCCCAGCTTTTGGAGGACCTTTTCCTGCGCGCG
GTTGAGTCGCTTCTGGACGTTCTTGGCGAAGATGCCCGTCTTGATGTCGGCCATGGATTGGAAGTACAGG
TTCTCGGTACCCAGATCTACACCAGAAGAATGATGATGATGATGGTGCATATGTATATCTCCTTCTTAAA
GTTAAAC
