>Addgene plasmid #39105 | AMPH | addgene partial sequence | sequence record 51897 | T7 5'-TAATACGACTCACTATAGGG-3'
CTCTGAATATTTTGTTTACTTTAAGAAGGAGATATACATATGCACCATCATCATCATCATTCTTCTGGTG
TAGATCTGGGTACCGAGAACCTGTACTTCCAATCCATGGCCGACATCAAGACGGGCATCTTCGCCAAGAA
CGTCCAGAAGCGACTCAACCGCGCGCAGGAAAAGGTCCTCCAAAAGCTGGGGAAAGCTGATGAGACAAAA
GACGAACAGTTCGAAGAATATGTCCAGAACTTCAAACGGCAAGAAGCAGAGGGTACCAGACTTCAGCGAG
AACTCCGAGGATATTTAGCAGCAATCAAAGGCATGCAGGAGGCCTCCATGAAGCTCACAGAGTCGCTGCA
TGAAGTCTATGAGCCTGACTGGTATGGGCGGGAAGATGTGAAAATGGTTGGTGAGAAATGTGATGTGCTG
TGGGAAGACTTCCATCAAAAACTCGTGGATGAGTCCTTGCTAACACTGGATACCTACCTGGGGCAATTTC
CTGACATAAAGAATCGCATCGCCAAGCGCAGCAGGAAGCTAGTGGACTATGACAGTGCCCGCCACCATCT
GGAAGCTCTGCAGAGCTCCAAGAGGAAGGATGAGAGTCGAATCTCTAAGGCAGAAGAAGAATTTCAGAAA
GCACAGAAAGTGTTTGAAGAGTTTAACGTTGACTTACAAGAAGAGTTACCATCATTATGGTCAAGACGAG
TTGGATTTTATGTTAATACTTTCAAAAACGTCTCCAGCCTTGAAGCCAAGTTTCATAAGGAAATTGCGGT
GCTTTGCCACAAACTGTATGAAGTGATGACAAAACTGGGTGACCAGCACGCCGACAAGGCCTGACAGTAA
AGGTGGATACGGATCCGAATTCGAGCTCCGTCGACAAGCTTGCGGCCGCACTCGAGCACCACCACCACCA
CCACTGAGATCCGGCTGCTAACAAAGCCCGAAAAGGAAGC
